>Addgene plasmid #223414 | pYPQAT42 | addgene full sequence | sequence record 454172 | Addgene NGS Result
CGTAATCATGTCATAGCTGTTTCCTGTGTGAAATTGTTATCCGCTCACAATTCCACACAACATACGAGCC
GGAAGCATAAAGTGTAAAGCCTGGGGTGCCTAATGAGTGAGCTAACTCACATTAATTGCGTTGCGCTCAC
TGCCCGCTTTCCAGTCGGGAAACCTGTCGTGCCAGCTGCATTAATGAATCGGCCAACGCGCGGGGAGAGG
CGGTTTGCGTATTGGCTAGAGCAGCTTGCCAACATGGTGGAGCACGACACTCTCGTCTACTCCAAGAATA
TCAAAGATACAGTCTCAGAAGACCAAAGGGCTATTGAGACTTTTCAACAAAGGGTAATATCGGGAAACCT
CCTCGGATTCCATTGCCCAGCTATCTGTCACTTCATCAAAAGGACAGTAGAAAAGGAAGGTGGCACCTAC
AAATGCCATCATTGCGATAAAGGAAAGGCTATCGTTCAAGATGCCTCTGCCGACAGTGGTCCCAAAGATG
GACCCCCACCCACGAGGAGCATCGTGGAAAAAGAAGACGTTCCAACCACGTCTTCAAAGCAAGTGGATTG
ATGTGAACATGGTGGAGCACGACACTCTCGTCTACTCCAAGAATATCAAAGATACAGTCTCAGAAGACCA
AAGGGCTATTGAGACTTTTCAACAAAGGGTAATATCGGGAAACCTCCTCGGATTCCATTGCCCAGCTATC
TGTCACTTCATCAAAAGGACAGTAGAAAAGGAAGGTGGCACCTACAAATGCCATCATTGCGATAAAGGAA
AGGCTATCGTTCAAGATGCCTCTGCCGACAGTGGTCCCAAAGATGGACCCCCACCCACGAGGAGCATCGT
GGAAAAAGAAGACGTTCCAACCACGTCTTCAAAGCAAGTGGATTGATGTGATATCTCCACTGACGTAAGG
GATGACGCACAATCCCACTATCCTTCGCAAGACCCTTCCTCTATATAAGGAAGTTCATTTCATTTGGAGA
GGACACGCTGAAATCACCAGTCTCTCTCTACAAATCTATCTCTCTCGAGCTTTCGCAGATCCGGGGGGCA
ATGAGATATGAAAAAGCCTGAACTCACCGCGACGTCTGTCGAGAAGTTTCTGATCGAAAAGTTCGACAGC
GTCTCCGACCTGATGCAGCTCTCGGAGGGCGAAGAATCTCGTGCTTTCAGCTTCGATGTAGGAGGGCGTG
GATATGTCCTGCGGGTAAATAGCTGCGCCGATGGTTTCTACAAAGATCGTTATGTTTATCGGCACTTTGC
ATCGGCCGCGCTCCCGATTCCGGAAGTGCTTGACATTGGGGAGTTTAGCGAGAGCCTGACCTATTGCATC
TCCCGCCGTTCACAGGGTGTCACGTTGCAAGACCTGCCTGAAACCGAACTGCCCGCTGTTCTACAACCGG
TCGCGGAGGCTATGGATGCGATCGCTGCGGCCGATCTTAGCCAGACGAGCGGGTTCGGCCCATTCGGACC
GCAAGGAATCGGTCAATACACTACATGGCGTGATTTCATATGCGCGATTGCTGATCCCCATGTGTATCAC
TGGCAAACTGTGATGGACGACACCGTCAGTGCGTCCGTCGCGCAGGCTCTCGATGAGCTGATGCTTTGGG
CCGAGGACTGCCCCGAAGTCCGGCACCTCGTGCACGCGGATTTCGGCTCCAACAATGTCCTGACGGACAA
TGGCCGCATAACAGCGGTCATTGACTGGAGCGAGGCGATGTTCGGGGATTCCCAATACGAGGTCGCCAAC
ATCTTCTTCTGGAGGCCGTGGTTGGCTTGTATGGAGCAGCAGACGCGCTACTTCGAGCGGAGGCATCCGG
AGCTTGCAGGATCGCCACGACTCCGGGCGTATATGCTCCGCATTGGTCTTGACCAACTCTATCAGAGCTT
GGTTGACGGCAATTTCGATGATGCAGCTTGGGCGCAGGGTCGATGCGACGCAATCGTCCGATCCGGAGCC
GGGACTGTCGGGCGTACACAAATCGCCCGCAGAAGCGCGGCCGTCTGGACCGATGGCTGTGTAGAAGTAC
TCGCCGATAGTGGAAACCGACGCCCCAGCACTCGTCCGAGGGCAAAGAAATAGAGTAGATGCCGACCGGG
ATCTGTCGATCGACAAGCTCGAGTTTCTCCATAATAATGTGTGAGTAGTTCCCAGATAAGGGAATTAGGG
TTCCTATAGGGTTTCGCTCATGTGTTGAGCATATAAGAAACCCTTAGTATGTATTTGTATTTGTAAAATA
CTTCTATCAATAAAATTTCTAATTCCTAAAACCAAAATCCAGTACTAAAATCCAGATCCCCCGAATTAAT
TCGGCGTTAATTCAGTACATTAAAAACGTCCGCAATGTGTTATTAAGTTGTCTAAGCGTCAATTTGTTTA
CACCACAATATATCCTGCCACCAGCCAGCCAACAGCTCCCCGACCGGCAGCTCGGCACAAAATCACCACT
CGATACAGGCAGCCCATCAGTCCGGGACGGCGTCAGCGGGAGAGCCGTTGTAAGGCGGCAGACTTTGCTC
ATGTTACCGATGCTATTCGGAAGAACGGCAACTAAGCTGCCGGGTTTGAAACACGGATGATCTCGCGGAG
GGTAGCATGTTGATTGTAACGATGACAGAGCGTTGCTGCCTGTGATCACCGCGGTTTCAAAATCGGCTCC
GTCGATACTATGTTATACGCCAACTTTGAAAACAACTTTGAAAAAGCTGTTTTCTGGTATTTAAGGTTTT
AGAATGCAAGGAACAGTGAATTGGAGTTCGTCTTGTTATAATTAGGGAAGGTGCGAACAAGTCCCTGATA
TGAGATCATGTTTGTCATCTGGAGCCATAGAACAGGGTTCATC
[978 nt withheld, positions 2844-3821]
TAAAAACTGGGGATAACGCCTTAAATGGCGAAGAAACGGTCTAAATAGGCTGATTCAAGGCATTTACGGG
AGAAAAAATCGGCTCAAACATGAAGAAATGAAATGACTGAGTCAGCCGAGAAGAATTTCCCCGCTTATTC
GCACCTTCCTTAGCTTCTTGGGGTATCTTTAAATACTGTAGAAAAGAGGAAGGAAATAATAAATGGCTAA
AATGAGAATATCACCGGAATTGAAAAAACTGATCGAAAAATACCGCTGCGTAAAAGATACGGAAGGAATG
TCTCCTGCTAAGGTATATAAGCTGGTGGGAGAAAATGAAAACCTATATTTAAAAATGACGGACAGCCGGT
ATAAAGGGACCACCTATGATGTGGAACGGGAAAAGGACATGATGCTATGGCTGGAAGGAAAGCTGCCTGT
TCCAAAGGTCCTGCACTTTGAACGGCATGATGGCTGGAGCAATCTGCTCATGAGTGAGGCCGATGGCGTC
CTTTGCTCGGAAGAGTATGAAGATGAACAAAGCCCTGAAAAGATTATCGAGCTGTATGCGGAGTGCATCA
GGCTCTTTCACTCCATCGACATATCGGATTGTCCCTATACGAATAGCTTAGACAGCCGCTTAGCCGAATT
GGATTACTTACTGAATAACGATCTGGCCGATGTGGATTGCGAAAACTGGGAAGAAGACACTCCATTTAAA
GATCCGCGCGAGCTGTATGATTTTTTAAAGACGGAAAAGCCCGAAGAGGAACTTGTCTTTTCCCACGGCG
ACCTGGGAGACAGCAACATCTTTGTGAAAGATGGCAAAGTAAGTGGCTTTATTGATCTTGGGAGAAGCGG
CAGGGCGGACAAGTGGTATGACATTGCCTTCTGCGTCCGGTCGATCAGGGAGGATATCGGGGAAGAACAG
TATGTCGAGCTATTTTTTGACTTACTGGGGATCAAGCCTGATTGGGAGAAAATAAAATATTATATTTTAC
TGGATGAATTGTTTTAGTACCTAGAATGCATGACCAAAATCCCTTAACGTGAGTTTTCGTTCCACTGAGC
GTCAGACCCCGTAGAAAAGATCAAAGGATCTTCTTGAGATCCTTTTTTTCTGCGCGTAATCTGCTGCTTG
CAAACAAAAAAACCACCGCTACCAGCGGTGGTTTGTTTGCCGGATCAAGAGCTACCAACTCTTTTTCCGA
AGGTAACTGGCTTCAGCAGAGCGCAGATACCAAATACTGTCCTTCTAGTGTAGCCGTAGTTAGGCCACCA
CTTCAAGAACTCTGTAGCACCGCCTACATACCTCGCTCTGCTAATCCTGTTACCAGTGGCTGCTGCCAGT
GGCGATAAGTCGTGTCTTACCGGGTTGGACTCAAGACGATAGTTACCGGATAAGGCGCAGCGGTCGGGCT
GAACGGGGGGTTCGTGCACACAGCCCAGCTTGGAGCGAACGACCTACACCGAACTGAGATACCTACAGCG
TGAGCTATGAGAAAGCGCCACGCTTCCCGAAGGGAGAAAGGCGGACAGGTATCCGGTAAGCGGCAGGGTC
GGAACAGGAGAGCGCACGAGGGAGCTTCCAGGGGGAAACGCCTGGTATCTTTATAGTCCTGTCGGGTTTC
GCCACCTCTGACTTGAGCGTCGATTTTTGTGATGCTCGTCAGGGGGGCGGAGCCTATGGAAAAACGCCAG
CAACGCGGCCTTTTTACGGTTCCTGGCCTTTTGCTGGCCTTTTGCTCACATGTTCTTTCCTGCGTTATCC
CCTGATTCTGTGGATAACCGTATTACCGCCTTTGAGTGAGCTGATACCGCTCGCCGCAGCCGAACGACCG
AGCGCAGCGAGTCAGTGAGCGAGGAAGCGGAAGAGCGCCTGATGCGGTATTTTCTCCTTACGCATCTGTG
CGGTATTTCACACCGCATATGGTGCACTCTCAGTACAATCTGCTCTGATGCCGCATAGTTAAGCCAGTAT
ACACTCCGCTATCGCTACGTGACTGGGTCATGGCTGCGCCCCGACACCCGCCAACACCCGCTGACGCGCC
CTGACGGGCTTGTCTGCTCCCGGCATCCGCTTACAGACAAGCTGTGACCGTCTCCGGGAGCTGCATGTGT
CAGAGGTTTTCACCGTCATCACCGAAACGCGCGAGGCAGGGTGCCTTGATGTGGGCGCCGGCGGTCGAGT
GGCGACGGCGCGGCTTGTCCGCGCCCTGGTAGATTGCCTGGCCGTAGGCCAGCCATTTTTGAGCGGCCAG
CGGCCGCGATAGGCCGACGCGAAGCGGCGGGGCGTAGGGAGCGCAGCGACCGAAGGGTAGGCGCTTTTTG
CAGCTCTTCGGCTGTGCGCTGGCCAGACAGTTATGCACAGGCCAGGCGGGTTTTAAGAGTTTTAATAAGT
TTTAAAGAGTTTTAGGCGGAAAAATCGCCTTTTTTCTCTTTTATATCAGTCACTTACATGTGTGACCGGT
TCCCAATGTACGGCTTTGGGTTCCCAATGTACGGGTTCCGGTTCCCAATGTACGGCTTTGGGTTCCCAAT
GTACGTGCTATCCACAGGAAACAGACCTTTTCGACCTTTTTCCCCTGCTAGGGCAATTTGCCCTAGCATC
TGCTCCGTACATTAGGAACCGGCGGATGCTTCGCCCTCGATCAGGTTGCGGTAGCGCATGACTAGGATCG
GGCCAGCCTGCCCCGCCTCCTCCTTCAAATCGTACTCCGGCAGGTCATTTGACCCGATCAGCTTGCGCAC
GGTGAAACAGAACTTCTTGAACTCTCCGGCGCTGCCACTGCGTTCGTAGATCGTCTTGAACAACCATCTG
GCTTCTGCCTTGCCTGCGGCGCGGCGTGCCAGGCGGTAGAGAAAACGGCCGATGCCGGGATCGATCAAAA
AGTAATCGGGGTGAACCGTCAGCACGTCCGGGTTCTTGCCTTCTGTGATCTCGCGGTACATCCAATCAGC
TAGCTCGATCTCGATGTACTCCGGCCGCCCGGTTTCGCTCTTTACGATCTTGTAGCGGCTAATCAAGGCT
TCACCCTCGGATACCGTCACCAGGCGGCCGTTCTTGGCCTTCTTCGTACGCTGCATGGCAACGTGCGTGG
TGTTTAACCGAATGCAGGTTTCTACCAGGTCGTCTTTCTGCTTTCCGCCATCGGCTCGCCGGCAGAACTT
GAGTACGTCCGCAACGTGTGGACGGAACACGCGGCCGGGCTTGTCTCCCTTCCCTTCCCGGTATCGGTTC
ATGGATTCGGTTAGATGGGAAACCGCCATCAGTACCAGGTCGTAATCCCACACACTGGCCATGCCGGCCG
GCCCTGCGGAAACCTCTACGTGCCCGTCTGGAAGCTCGTAGCGGATCACCTCGCCAGCTCGTCGGTCACG
CTTCGACAGACGGAAAACGGCCACGTCCATGATGCTGCGACTATCGCGGGTGCCCACGTCATAGAGCATC
GGAACGAAAAAATCTGGTTGCTCGTCGCCCTTGGGCGGCTTCCTAATCGACGGCGCACCGGCTGCCGGCG
GTTGCCGGGATTCTTTGCGGATTCGATCAGCGGCCGCTTGCCACGATTCACCGGGGCGTGCTTCTGCCTC
GATGCGTTGCCGCTGGGCGGCCTGCGCGGCCTTCAACTTCTCCACCAGGTCATCACCCAGCGCCGCGCCG
ATTTGTACCGGGCCGGATGGTTTGCGACCGCTCACGCCGATTCCTCGGGCTTGGGGGTTCCAGTGCCATT
GCAGGGCCGGCAGGCAACCCAGCCGCTTACGCCTGGCCAACCGCCCGTTCCTCCACACATGGGGCATTCC
ACGGCGTCGGTGCCTGGTTGTTCTTGATTTTCCATGCCGCCTCCTTTAGCCGCTAAAATTCATCTACTCA
TTTATTCATTTGCTCATTTACTCTGGTAGCTGCGCGATGTATTCAGATAGCAGCTCGGTAATGGTCTTGC
CTTGGCGTACCGCGTACATCTTCAGCTTGGTGTGATCCTCCGCCGGCAACTGAAAGTTGACCCGCTTCAT
GGCTGGCGTGTCTGCCAGGCTGGCCAACGTTGCAGCCTTGCTGCTGCGTGCGCTCGGACGGCCGGCACTT
AGCGTGTTTGTGCTTTTGCTCATTTTCTCTTTACCTCATTAACTCAAATGAGTTTTGATTTAATTTCAGC
GGCCAGCGCCTGGACCTCGCGGGCAGCGTCGCCCTCGGGTTCTGATTCAAGAACGGTTGTGCCGGCGGCG
GCAGTGCCTGGGTAGCTCACGCGCTGCGTGATACGGGACTCAAGAATGGGCAGCTCGTACCCGGCCAGCG
CCTCGGCAACCTCACCGCCGATGCGCGTGCCTTTGATCGCCCGCGACACGACAAAGGCCGCTTGTAGCCT
TCCATCCGTGACCTCAATGCGCTGCTTAACCAGCTCCACCAGGTCGGCGGTGGCCCATATGTCGTAAGGG
CTTGGCTGCACCGGAATCAGCACGAAGTCGGCTGCCTTGATCGCGGACACAGCCAAGTCCGCCGCCTGGG
GCGCTCCGTCGATCACTACGAAGTCGCGCCGGCCGATGGCCTTCACGTCGCGGTCAATCGTCGGGCGGTC
GATGCCGACAACGGTTAGCGGTTGATCTTCCCGCACGGCCGCCCAATCGCGGGCACTGCCCTGGGGATCG
GAATCGACTAACAGAACATCGGCCCCGGCGAGTTGCAGGGCGCGGGCTAGATGGGTTGCGATGGTCGTCT
TGCCTGACCCGCCTTTCTGGTTAAGTACAGCGATAACCTTCATGCGTTCCCCTTGCGTATTTGTTTATTT
ACTCATCGCATCATATACGCAGCGACCGCATGACGCAAGCTGTTTTACTCAAATACACATCACCTTTTTA
GACGGCGGCGCTCGGTTTCTTCAGCGGCCAAGCTGGCCGGCCAGGCCGCCAGCTTGGCATCAGACAAACC
GGCCAGGATTTCATGCAGCCGCACGGTTGAGACGTGCGCGGGCGGCTCGAACACGTACCCGGCCGCGATC
ATCTCCGCCTCGATCTCTTCGGTAATGAAAAACGGTTCGTCCTGGCCGTCCTGGTGCGGTTTCATGCTTG
TTCCTCTTGGCGTTCATTCTCGGCGGCCGCCAGGGCGTCGGCCTCGGTCAATGCGTCCTAGGCACCGCGC
CGCCTGGCCTCGGTGGGCGTCACTTCCTCGCTGCGCTCAAGTGCGCGGTACAGGGTCGAGCGATGCACGC
CAAGCAGTGCAGCCGCCTCTTTCACGGTGCGGCCTTCCTGGTCGATCAGCTCGCGGGCGTGCGCGATCTG
TGCCGGGGTGAGGGTAGGGCGGGGGCCAAACTTCACGCCTCGGGCCTTGGCGGCCTCGCGCCCGCTCCGG
GTGCGGTCGATGATTAGGGAACGCTCGAACTCGGCAATGCCGGCGAACACGGTCAACACCATGCGGCCGG
CCGGCGTGGTGGTGTCGGCCCACGGCTCTGCCAGGCTACGCAGGCCCGCGCCGGCCTCCTGGATGCGCTC
GGCAATGTCCAGTAGGTCGCGGGTGCTGCGGGCCAGGCGGTCTAGCCTGGTCACTGTCACAACGTCGCCA
GGGCGTAGGTGGTCAAGCATCCTGGCCAGCTCCGGGCGGTCGCGCCTGGTGCCGGTGATCTTCTCGGAAA
ACAGCTTGGTGCAGCCGGCCGCGTGCAGTTCGGCCCGTTGGTTGGTCAAGTCCTGGTCGTCGGTGCTGAC
GCGGGCATAGCCCAGCAGGCCAGCGGCGGCGCTCTTGTTCATGGCGTAATGTCTCCGGTTCTAGTCGCAA
GTATTCTACTTTATGCGACTAAAACACGCGACAAGAAAACGCCAGGAAAAGGGCAGGGCGGCAGCCTGTC
GCGTAACTTAGGACTTGTGCGACATGTCGTTTTCAGAAGACGGCTGCACTGAACGTCAGAAGCCGACTGC
ACTATAGCAGCGGAGGGGTTGGATCAAAGTACTTTGATCCCGAGGGGAACCCTGTGGTTGGCATGCACAT
ACAAATGGACGAACGGATAAACCTTTTCACGCCCTTTTAAATATCCGATTATTCTAATAAACGCTCTTTT
CTCTTAGGTTTACCCGCCAATATATCCTGTCAAACACTGATAGTTTAAACTGAAGGCGGGAAACGACAAT
CTGATCCAAGCTCAAGCTGCTCTAGCATTCGCCATTCAGGCTGCGCAACTGTTGGGAAGGGCGATCGGTG
CGGGCCTCTTCGCTATTACGCCAGCTGGCGAAAGGGGGATGTGCTGCAAGGCGATTAAGTTGGGTAACGC
CAGGGTTTTCCCAGTCACGACGTTGTAAAACGACGGCCAGTGCCAAGCTTGCATGCCTGCAGTGCAGCGT
GACCCGGTCGTGCCCCTCTCTAGAGATAATGAGCATTGCATGTCTAAGTTATAAAAAATTACCACATATT
TTTTTTGTCACACTTGTTTGAAGTGCAGTTTATCTATCTTTATACATATATTTAAACTTTACTCTACGAA
TAATATAATCTATAGTACTACAATAATATCAGTGTTTTAGAGAATCATATAAATGAACAGTTAGACATGG
TCTAAAGGACAATTGAGTATTTTGACAACAGGACTCTACAGTTTTATCTTTTTAGTGTGCATGTGTTCTC
CTTTTTTTTTGCAAATAGCTTCACCTATATAATACTTCATCCATTTTATTAGTACATCCATTTAGGGTTT
AGGGTTAATGGTTTTTATAGACTAATTTTTTTAGTACATCTATTTTATTCTATTTTAGCCTCTAAATTAA
GAAAACTAAAACTCTATTTTAGTTTTTTTATTTAATAATTTAGATATAAAATAGAATAAAATAAAGTGAC
TAAAAATTAAACAAATACCCTTTAAGAAATTAAAAAAACTAAGGAAACATTTTTCTTGTTTCGAGTAGAT
AATGCCAGCCTGTTAAACGCCGTCGACGAGTCTAACGGACACCAACCAGCGAACCAGCAGCGTCGCGTCG
GGCCAAGCGAAGCAGACGGCACGGCATCTCTGTCGCTGCCTCTGGACCCCTCTCGAGAGTTCCGCTCCAC
CGTTGGACTTGCTCCGCTGTCGGCATCCAGAAATTGCGTGGCGGAGCGGCAGACGTGAGCCGGCACGGCA
GGCGGCCTCCTCCTCCTCTCACGGCACCGGCAGCTACGGGGGATTCCTTTCCCMCCGCTCCTTCGCTTYC
CCTYCCYCGCCCGCCGTAATAAATAGACACCCCCTCCACACCCTCTTTCCCCAACCTCGTGTTGTTCGGA
GCGCACACACACACAACCAGATCTCCCCCAAATCCMCCCGTCGGCMCCTCCGCTTCAAGGTACGCCGCTC
GTCCYCCCCCCCCCCCCCCTCTCTACCTTCTCTAGATCGGCGTTCCGGTCCATGGTTAGGGCCCGGTAGT
TCTACTTCTGTTCATGTTTGTGTTAGATCCGTGTTTGTGTTAGATCCGTGCTGCTAGCGTTCGTACACGG
ATGCGACCTGTACGTCAGACACGTTCTGATTGCTAACTTGCCAGTGTTTCTCTTTGGGGAATCCTGGGAT
GGCTCTAGCCGTTCCGCAGACGGGATCGATTTCATGATTTTTTTTGTTTCGTTGCATAGGGTTTGGTTTG
CCCTTTTCCTTTATTTCAATATATGCCGTGCACTTGTTTGTCGGGTCATCTTTTCATGCTTTTTTTTGTC
TTGGTTGTGATGATGTGGTCTGGTTGGGCGGTCGTTCTAGATCGGAGTAGAATTAATTCTGTTTCAAACT
ACCTGGTGGATTTATTAATTTTGGATCTGTATGTGTGTGCCATACATATTCATAGTTACGAATTGAAGAT
GATGGATGGAAATATCGATCTAGGATAGGTATACATGTTGATGCGGGTTTTACTGATGCATATACAGAGA
TGCTTTTTGTTCGCTTGGTTGTGATGATGTGGTGTGGTTGGGCGGTCGTTCATTCGTTCTAGATCGGAGT
AGAATACTGTTTCAAACTACCTGGTGTATTTATTAATTTTGGAACTGTATGTGTGTGTCATACATCTTCA
TAGTTACGAGTTTAAGATGGATGGAAATATCGATCTAGGATAGGTATACATGTTGATGTGGGTTTTACTG
ATGCATATACATGATGGCATATGCAGCATCTATTCATATGCTCTAACCTTGAGTACCTATCTATTATAAT
AAACAAGTATGTTTTATAATTATTTTGATCTTGATATACTTGGATGATGGCATATGCAGCAGCTATATGT
GGATTTTTTTAGCCCTGCCTTCATACGCTATTTATTTGCTTGGTACTGTTTCTTTTGTCGATGCTCACCC
TGTTGTTTGGTGTTACTTCTGCAGGTCGACTCTAGAGGATCCCCTCGAGGCGCGCCAAGCTATCAAACAA
GTTTGTACAAAAAAGCAGGCTCCGATGAAACGGACAGCCGACGGAAGCGAGTTCGAGTCACCAAAGAAGA
AGCGGAAAGTCTCTGAGGTGGAGTTTTCCCACGAGTACTGGATGAGACATGCCCTGACCCTGGCCAAGAG
GGCACGGGATGAGAGGGAGGTGCCTGTGGGAGCCGTGCTGGTGCTGAACAATAGAGTGATCGGCGAGGGC
TGGAACAGAGCCATCGGCCTGCACGACCCAACAGCCCATGCCGAAATTATGGCCCTGAGACAGGGCGGCC
TGGTCATGCAGAACTACAGACTGATTGACGCCACCCTGTACGTGACATTCGAGCCTTGCGTGATGTGCGC
CGGCGCCATGATCCACTCTAGGATCGGCCGCGTGGTGTTTGGCGTGAGGAACTCAAAAAGAGGCGCCGCA
GGCTCCCTGATGAACGTGCTGAACTACCCCGGCATGAATCACCGCGTCGAAATTACCGAGGGAATCCTGG
CAGATGAATGTGCCGCCCTGCTGTGCGATTTCTATCGGATGCCTAGACAGGTGTTCAATGCTCAGAAGAA
GGCCCAGAGCTCCATCAACTCCGGAGGATCTAGCGGAGGCTCCTCTGGCTCTGAGACACCTGGCACAAGC
GAGAGCGCAACACCTGAAAGCAGCGGGGGCAGCAGCGGGGGGTCAACCATGGATTACAAGGACCACGACG
GGGATTACAAGGACCACGACATTGATTACAAGGATGATGATGACAAGATGGCTCCGAAGAAGAAGAGGAA
GGTTGGCATCCACGGGGTGCCAGCTGCTGACAAGAAGTACTCGATCGGCCTCGCTATTGGGACTAACTCT
GTTGGCTGGGCCGTGATCACCGACGAGTACAAGGTGCCCTCAAAGAAGTTCAAGGTCCTGGGCAACACCG
ATCGGCATTCCATCAAGAAGAATCTCATTGGCGCTCTCCTGTTCGACAGCGGCGAGACGGCTGAGAGGAC
GCGGCTCAAGCGCACCGCCCGCAGGCGGTACACGCGCAGGAAGAATCGCATCTGCTACCTGCAGGAGATT
TTCTCCAACGAGATGGCGAAGGTTGACGATTCTTTCTTCCACAGGCTGGAGGAGTCATTCCTCGTGGAGG
AGGATAAGAAGCACGAGCGGCATCCAATCTTCGGCAACATTGTCGACGAGGTTGCCTACCACGAGAAGTA
CCCTACGATCTACCATCTGCGGAAGAAGCTCGTGGACTCCACAGATAAGGCGGACCTCCGCCTGATCTAC
CTCGCTCTGGCCCACATGATTAAGTTCAGGGGCCATTTCCTGATCGAGGGGGATCTCAACCCGGACAATA
GCGATGTTGACAAGCTGTTCATCCAGCTCGTGCAGACGTACAACCAGCTCTTCGAGGAGAACCCCATTAA
TGCGTCAGGCGTCGACGCGAAGGCTATCCTGTCCGCTAGGCTCTCGAAGTCTCGGCGCCTCGAGAACCTG
ATCGCCCAGCTGCCGGGCGAGAAGAAGAACGGCCTGTTCGGGAATCTCATTGCGCTCAGCCTGGGGCTCA
CGCCCAACTTCAAGTCGAATTTCGATCTCGCTGAGGACGCCAAGCTGCAGCTCTCCAAGGACACATACGA
CGATGACCTGGATAACCTCCTGGCCCAGATCGGCGATCAGTACGCGGACCTGTTCCTCGCTGCCAAGAAT
CTGTCGGACGCCATCCTCCTGTCTGATATTCTCAGGGTGAACACCGAGATTACGAAGGCTCCGCTCTCAG
CCTCCATGATCAAGCGCTACGACGAGCACCATCAGGATCTGACCCTCCTGAAGGCGCTGGTCAGGCAGCA
GCTCCCCGAGAAGTACAAGGAGATCTTCTTCGATCAGTCGAAGAACGGCTACGCTGGGTACATTGACGGC
GGGGCCTCTCAGGAGGAGTTCTACAAGTTCATCAAGCCGATTCTGGAGAAGATGGACGGCACGGAGGAGC
TGCTGGTGAAGCTCAATCGCGAGGACCTCCTGAGGAAGCAGCGGACATTCGATAACGGCAGCATCCCACA
CCAGATTCATCTCGGGGAGCTGCACGCTATCCTGAGGAGGCAGGAGGACTTCTACCCTTTCCTCAAGGAT
AACCGCGAGAAGATCGAGAAGATTCTGACTTTCAGGATCCCGTACTACGTCGGCCCACTCGCTAGGGGCA
ACTCCCGCTTCGCTTGGATGACCCGCAAGTCAGAGGAGACGATCACGCCGTGGAACTTCGAGGAGGTGGT
CGACAAGGGCGCTAGCGCTCAGTCGTTCATCGAGAGGATGACGAATTTCGACAAGAACCTGCCAAATGAG
AAGGTGCTCCCTAAGCACTCGCTCCTGTACGAGTACTTCACAGTCTACAACGAGCTGACTAAGGTGAAGT
ATGTGACCGAGGGCATGAGGAAGCCGGCTTTCCTGTCTGGGGAGCAGAAGAAGGCCATCGTGGACCTCCT
GTTCAAGACCAACCGGAAGGTCACGGTTAAGCAGCTCAAGGAGGACTACTTCAAGAAGATTGAGTGCTTC
GATTCGGTCGAGATCTCTGGCGTTGAGGACCGCTTCAACGCCTCCCTGGGGACCTACCACGATCTCCTGA
AGATCATTAAGGATAAGGACTTCCTGGACAACGAGGAGAATGAGGATATCCTCGAGGACATTGTGCTGAC
ACTCACTCTGTTCGAGGACCGGGAGATGATCGAGGAGCGCCTGAAGACTTACGCCCATCTCTTCGATGAC
AAGGTCATGAAGCAGCTCAAGAGGAGGAGGTACACCGGCTGGGGGAGGCTGAGCAGGAAGCTCATCAACG
GCATTCGGGACAAGCAGTCCGGGAAGACGATCCTCGACTTCCTGAAGAGCGATGGCTTCGCGAACCGCAA
TTTCATGCAGCTGATTCACGATGACAGCCTCACATTCAAGGAGGATATCCAGAAGGCTCAGGTGAGCGGC
CAGGGGGACTCGCTGCACGAGCATATCGCGAACCTCGCTGGCTCGCCAGCTATCAAGAAGGGGATTCTGC
AGACCGTGAAGGTTGTGGACGAGCTGGTGAAGGTCATGGGCAGGCACAAGCCTGAGAACATCGTCATTGA
GATGGCCCGGGAGAATCAGACCACGCAGAAGGGCCAGAAGAACTCACGCGAGAGGATGAAGAGGATCGAG
GAGGGCATTAAGGAGCTGGGGTCCCAGATCCTCAAGGAGCACCCGGTGGAGAACACGCAGCTGCAGAATG
AGAAGCTCTACCTGTACTACCTCCAGAATGGCCGCGATATGTATGTGGACCAGGAGCTGGATATTAACAG
GCTCAGCGATTACGACGTCGATCATATCGTTCCACAGTCATTCCTGAAGGATGACTCCATTGACAACAAG
GTCCTCACCAGGTCGGACAAGAACCGGGGCAAGTCTGATAATGTTCCTTCAGAGGAGGTCGTTAAGAAGA
TGAAGAACTACTGGCGCCAGCTCCTGAATGCCAAGCTGATCACGCAGCGGAAGTTCGATAACCTCACAAA
GGCTGAGAGGGGCGGGCTCTCTGAGCTGGACAAGGCGGGCTTCATCAAGAGGCAGCTGGTCGAGACACGG
CAGATCACTAAGCACGTTGCGCAGATTCTCGACTCACGGATGAACACTAAGTACGATGAGAATGACAAGC
TGATCCGCGAGGTGAAGGTCATCACCCTGAAGTCAAAGCTCGTCTCCGACTTCAGGAAGGATTTCCAGTT
CTACAAGGTTCGGGAGATCAACAATTACCACCATGCCCATGACGCGTACCTGAACGCGGTGGTCGGCACA
GCTCTGATCAAGAAGTACCCAAAGCTCGAGAGCGAGTTCGTGTACGGGGACTACAAGGTTTACGATGTGA
GGAAGATGATCGCCAAGTCGGAGCAGGAGATTGGCAAGGCTACCGCCAAGTACTTCTTCTACTCTAACAT
TATGAATTTCTTCAAGACAGAGATCACTCTGGCCAATGGCGAGATCCGGAAGCGCCCCCTCATCGAGACG
AACGGCGAGACGGGGGAGATCGTGTGGGACAAGGGCAGGGATTTCGCGACCGTCAGGAAGGTTCTCTCCA
TGCCACAAGTGAATATCGTCAAGAAGACAGAGGTCCAGACTGGCGGGTTCTCTAAGGAGTCAATTAGGCC
TAAGCGGAACAGCGACAAGCTCATCGCCCGCAAGAAGGACTGGGATCCGAAGAAGTACGGCGGGTTCCTG
TGGCCCACTGTGGCCTACTCGGTCCTGGTTGTGGCGAAGGTTGAGAAGGGCAAGTCCAAGAAGCTCAAGA
GCGTGAAGGAGCTGCTGGGGATCACGATTATGGAGCGCTCCAGCTTCGAGAAGAACCCGATCGATTTCCT
GGAGGCGAAGGGCTACAAGGAGGTGAAGAAGGACCTGATCATTAAGCTCCCCAAGTACTCACTCTTCGAG
CTGGAGAACGGCAGGAAGCGGATGCTGGCTTCCGCTAAGCAGCTGCAGAAGGGGAACGAGCTGGCTCTGC
CGTCCAAGTATGTGAACTTCCTCTACCTGGCCTCCCACTACGAGAAGCTCAAGGGCAGCCCCGAGGACAA
CGAGCAGAAGCAGCTGTTCGTCGAGCAGCACAAGCATTACCTCGACGAGATCATTGAGCAGATTTCCGAG
TTCTCCAAGCGCGTGATCCTGGCCGACGCGAATCTGGATAAGGTCCTCTCCGCGTACAACAAGCACCGCG
ACAAGCCAATCAGGGAGCAGGCTGAGAATATCATTCATCTCTTCACCCTGACGAGGCTCGGCGCCCCTAG
GGCTTTCAAGTACTTCGACACAACTATCGATCCGAAGCAGTACAGGAGCACTAAGGAGGTCCTGGACGCG
ACCCTCATCCACCAGTCGATTACCGGCCTCTACGAGACGCGCATCGACCTGTCTCAGCTCGGGGGCGACA
AGCGGCCAGCGGCGACGAAGAAGGCGGGGCAGGCGAAGAAGAAGAAGTGAGCTCAGAGCTTTCGTTCGTA
TCATCGGTTTCGACAACGTTCGTCAAGTTCAATGCATCAGTTTCATTGCGCACACACCAGAATCCTACTG
AGTTTGAGTATTATGGCATTGGGAAAACTGTTTTTCTTGTACCATTTGTTGTGCTTGTAATTTACTGTGT
TTTTTATTCGGTTTTCGCTATCGAACTGTGAAATGGAAATGGATGGAGAAGAGTTAATGAATGATATGGT
CCTTTTGTTCATTCTCAAATTAATATTATTTGTTTTTTCTCTTATTTGTTGTGTGTTGAATTTGAAATTA
TAAGAGATATGCAAACATTTTGTTTTGAGTAAAAATGTGTCAAATCGTGGCCTCTAATGACCGAAGTTAA
TATGAGGAGTAAAACACTTGTAGTTGTACCATTATGCTTATTCACTAGGCAACAAATATATTTTCAGACC
TAGAAAAGCTGCAAATGTTACTGAATACAAGTATGTCCTCTTGTGTTTTAGACATTTATGAACTTTCCTT
TATGTAATTTTCCAGAATCCTTGTCAGATTCTAATCATTGCTTTATAATTATAGTTATACTCATGGATTT
GTAGTTGAGTATGAAAATATTTTTTAATGCATTTTATGACTTGCCAATTGTTCCGGAACTCTAGATAAGC
TTACCGGAAAGGGCGAATTCGCAACTTTGTATACAAAAGTTGCCCCATGGCGTTCCCTCTAGAGAGATAA
TGAGCATTGCATGTCTAAGTTATAAAAAATTACCACATATTTTTTTTGTCACACTTGTTTGAAGTGCAGT
TTATCTATCTTTATACATATATTTAAACTTTACTCTACGAATAATATAATCTATAGTACTACAATAATAT
CAGTGTTTTAGAGAATCATATAAATGAACAGTTAGACATGGTCTAAAGGACAATTGAGTATTTTGACAAC
AGGACTCTACAGTTTTATCTTTTTAGTGTGCATGTGTTCTCCTTTTTTTTTGCAAATAGCTTCACCTATA
TAATACTTCATCCATTTTATTAGTACATCCATTTAGGGTTTAGGGTTAATGGTTTTTATAGACTAATTTT
TTTAGTACATCTATTTTATTCTATTTTAGCCTCTAAATTAAGAAAACTAAAACTCTATTTTAGTTTTTTT
ATTTAATAATTTAGATATAAAATAGAATAAAATAAAGTGACTAAAAATTAAACAAATACCCTTTAAGAAA
TTAAAAAAACTAAGGAAACATTTTTCTTGTTTCGAGTAGATAATGCCAGCCTGTTAAACGCCGTCGACGA
GTCTAACGGACACCAACCAGCGAACCAGCAGCGTCGCGTCGGGCCAAGCGAAGCAGACGGCACGGCATCT
CTGTCGCTGCCTCTGGACCCCTCTCGAGAGTTCCGCTCCACCGTTGGACTTGCTCCGCTGTCGGCATCCA
GAAATTGCGTGGCGGAGCGGCAGACGTGAGCCGGCACGGCAGGCGGCCTCCTCCTCCTCTCACGGCACCG
GCAGCTACGGGGGATTCCTTTCCCMCCGCTCCTTCGCTTTCCCTTCCYCGCCCGCCGTAATAAATAGACA
CCCCCTCCACACCCTCTTTCCCCAACCTCGTGTTGTTCGGAGCGCACACACACACAACCAGATCTCCCCC
AAATCCMCCCGTCGGCMCCTCCGCTTCAAGGTACGCCGCTCGTCCYCCCCCCCCCCCCCCTCTCTACCTT
CTCTAGATCGGCGTTCCGGTCCATGGTTAGGGCCCGGTAGTTCTACTTCTGTTCATGTTTGTGTTAGATC
CGTGTTTGTGTTAGATCCGTGCTGCTAGCGTTCGTACACGGATGCGACCTGTACGTCAGACACGTTCTGA
TTGCTAACTTGCCAGTGTTTCTCTTTGGGGAATCCTGGGATGGCTCTAGCCGTTCCGCAGACGGGATCGA
TTTCATGATTTTTTTTGTTTCGTTGCATAGGGTTTGGTTTGCCCTTTTCCTTTATTTCAATATATGCCGT
GCACTTGTTTGTCGGGTCATCTTTTCATGCTTTTTTTTGTCTTGGTTGTGATGATGTGGTCTGGTTGGGC
GGTCGTTCTAGATCGGAGTAGAATTAATTCTGTTTCAAACTACCTGGTGGATTTATTAATTTTGGATCTG
TATGTGTGTGCCATACATATTCATAGTTACGAATTGAAGATGATGGATGGAAATATCGATCTAGGATAGG
TATACATGTTGATGCGGGTTTTACTGATGCATATACAGAGATGCTTTTTGTTCGCTTGGTTGTGATGATG
TGGTGTGGTTGGGCGGTCGTTCATTCGTTCTAGATCGGAGTAGAATACTGTTTCAAACTACCTGGTGTAT
TTATTAATTTTGGAACTGTATGTGTGTGTCATACATCTTCATAGTTACGAGTTTAAGATGGATGGAAATA
TCGATCTAGGATAGGTATACATGTTGATGTGGGTTTTACTGATGCATATACATGATGGCATATGCAGCAT
CTATTCATATGCTCTAACCTTGAGTACCTATCTATTATAATAAACAAGTATGTTTTATAATTATTTTGAT
CTTGATATACTTGGATGATGGCATATGCAGCAGCTATATGTGGATTTTTTTAGCCCTGCCTTCATACGCT
ATTTATTTGCTTGGTACTGTTTCTTTTGTCGATGCTCACCCTGTTGTTTGGTGTTACTTCTGCAGGGATC
CCCAAGTGGTGGCCAGAACAAAGCACCAGTGGTCTAGTGGTAGAATAGTACCCTGCCACGGTACAGACCC
GGGTTCGATTCCCGGCTGGTGCAAGAGACCGGCGCCGCTACAGGGCGCGTCCCATTCGCCATTCAGGCTG
CGCAACTGTTGGGAAGGGCGATCGGTGCGGGCCTCTTCGCTATTACGCCAGCTGGCGAAAGGGGGATGTG
CTGCAAGGCGATTAAGTTGGGTAACGCCAGGGTTTTCCCAGTCACGACGTTGTAAAACGACGGCCAGTGA
GCGCGCGTAATACGACTCACTATAGGGCGAATTGGGTACCGGGCCCCCCCTCGAGGTCCTCCAGCTTTTG
TTCCCTTTAGTGAGGGTTAATTGCGCGCTTGGCGTAATCATGGTCATAGCTGTTTCCTGTGTGAAATTGT
TATCCGCTCACAATTCCACACAACATACGAGCCGGAAGCATAAAGTGTAAAGCCTGGGGTGCCTAATGAG
TGAGCTAACTCACATTAATTGCGTTGCGCTCACTGCCCGCTTTCCACCGGTGGTCTCTGTTTTAGAGCTA
GAAATAGCAAGTTAAAATAAGGCTAGTCCGTTATCAACTTGAAAAAGTGGCACCGAGTCGGTGCTGTTAA
CAAAGCACCAGTGGTCTAGTGGTAGAATAGTACCCTGCCACGGTACAGACCCGGGTTCGATTCCCGGCTG
GTGCAACTAGTTTTTTTGCTAGCAGATCTAAGGGCGAATTCGACCCAGCTTTCTTGTACAAAGTGGTTCG
ATAATTCTTAATTAACTAGTTCTAGAGCGGCCGCCACCGCGGTGGAGCTCGAATTTCCCCGATCGTTCAA
ACATTTGGCAATAAAGTTTCTTAAGATTGAATCCTGTTGCCGGTCTTGCGATGATTATCATATAATTTCT
GTTGAATTACGTTAAGCATGTAATAATTAACATGTAATGCATGACGTTATTTATGAGATGGGTTTTTATG
ATTAGAGTCCCGCAATTATACATTTAATACGCGATAGAAAACAAAATATAGCGCGCAAACTAGGATAAAT
TATCGCGCGCGGTGTCATCTATGTTACTAGATCGGGAATT
Features (pLannotate 1.2.2; 42 found; start..end, strand, type, name):
     32..54      -  protein_bind   lac operator (fragment): The lac repressor binds to the lac operator to inhibit transcription in E. coli. This inhibition can be relieved by adding lactose or isopropyl-β-D-thiogalactopyranoside (IPTG). lac repressor encoded by lacI
     58..88      -  promoter       lac promoter: promoter for the E. coli lac operon
    103..124     -  protein_bind   CAP binding site: CAP binding activates transcription in the presence of cAMP. E. coli catabolite activator protein
    137..225     -  CDS            lacI (fragment): lac repressor; lacI; The lac repressor binds to the lac operator to inhibit transcription in E. coli. This inhibition can be relieved by adding lactose or isopropyl-β-D-thiogalactopyranoside (IPTG).
    315..991     +  promoter       CaMV 35S promoter (enhanced): cauliflower mosaic virus 35S promoter with a duplicated enhancer region
   1058..2083    +  CDS            HygR: hygromycin B phosphotransferase confers resistance to hygromycin
   2124..2298    +  polyA_signal   CaMV poly(A) signal: cauliflower mosaic virus polyadenylation signal
   2376..2400    -  misc_feature   LB T-DNA repeat: left border repeat from nopaline C58 T-DNA
   2732..2845    -  CDS            yghO (fragment) (sequence partly withheld): YGHO_ECOLI - Experimental evidence at transcript level: Swiss-Prot protein existence level 2. From Escherichia coli (strain K12).
   2844..3821    +  CDS            insH10 (sequence withheld): INH10_ECOLI - Protein inferred from homology: Swiss-Prot protein existence level 3. Involved in the transposition of the insertion sequence IS5. From Escherichia coli (strain K12).
   4024..4818    +  CDS            KanR: aminoglycoside phosphotransferase; aphA-3; confers resistance to kanamycin
   4905..5493    +  rep_origin     ori: high-copy-number ColE1/pMB1/pBR322/pUC origin of replication
   5679..5819    -  misc_feature   bom: basis of mobility region from pBR322
   5921..5960    -  CDS            rop (fragment): Rop protein, which maintains plasmids at low copy number; rop
   6163..6357    -  rep_origin     pVS1 oriV: origin of replication for the Pseudomonas plasmid pVS1 (Heeb et al., 2000)
   6423..7496    -  CDS            pVS1 RepA: replication protein from the Pseudomonas plasmid pVS1 (Heeb et al., 2000)
   7925..8554    -  CDS            pVS1 StaA: stability protein from the Pseudomonas plasmid pVS1 (Heeb et al., 2000)
   9108..9509    -  CDS            Y4CG_SINFN (fragment): Protein inferred from homology: Swiss-Prot protein existence level 3. From Sinorhizobium fredii (strain NBRC 101917 / NGR234).
   9849..9873    -  misc_feature   RB T-DNA repeat: right border repeat from nopaline C58 T-DNA
   9939..10093   -  CDS            lacZα (fragment): LacZα fragment of β-galactosidase; lacZ fragment
  10108..12105   +  promoter       Ubi promoter: maize polyubiquitin gene promoter
  12148..12172   +  protein_bind   attB1: mutant version of attB; recombination site for the Gateway® BP reaction BP Clonase™
  12233..12724   +  CDS            tadA: TADA_ECOLI - Also known as yfhC. Experimental evidence at protein level: Swiss-Prot protein existence level 1. Catalyzes the deamination of adenosine to inosine at the wobble position 34 of tRNA(Arg2). Essential for cell viability. From Escherichia coli (strain K12).
  12875..12894   +  CDS            2xFLAG (fragment): two tandem FLAG® epitope tags
  12950..17050   +  CDS            cas9: CAS9_STRP1 - Also known as csn1 From Streptococcus pyogenes serotype M1.
  17108..17731   +  terminator     E9 terminator: terminator and polyadenylation signal from the pea rbcS-E9 gene
  17773..17793   +  protein_bind   attB5: mutant version of attB; core recombination site for the Gateway® BP reaction BP Clonase™
  17814..19776   +  promoter       Ubi promoter: maize polyubiquitin gene promoter
  19803..19873   +  ncRNA          tRNA: Accession: RF00005 - tRNA
  19883..19901   -  rep_origin     f1 ori (fragment): f1 bacteriophage origin of replication; arrow indicates direction of (+) strand synthesis
  19906..20061   -  CDS            lacZα (fragment): LacZα fragment of β-galactosidase; lacZ fragment
  20069..20087   +  promoter       T7 promoter: promoter for bacteriophage T7 RNA polymerase
  20096..20119   -  misc_feature   MCS (fragment): pBluescript multiple cloning site
  20135..20153   -  promoter       T3 promoter: promoter for bacteriophage T3 RNA polymerase
  20196..20218   -  protein_bind   lac operator (fragment): The lac repressor binds to the lac operator to inhibit transcription in E. coli. This inhibition can be relieved by adding lactose or isopropyl-β-D-thiogalactopyranoside (IPTG). lac repressor encoded by lacI
  20222..20252   -  promoter       lac promoter: promoter for the E. coli lac operon
  20267..20288   -  protein_bind   CAP binding site: CAP binding activates transcription in the presence of cAMP. E. coli catabolite activator protein
  20330..20405   +  misc_RNA       gRNA scaffold: guide RNA scaffold for the Streptococcus pyogenes CRISPR/Cas9 system
  20415..20485   +  ncRNA          tRNA: Accession: RF00005 - tRNA
  20524..20548   -  protein_bind   attB2: mutant version of attB; recombination site for the Gateway® BP reaction BP Clonase™
  20566..20601   -  misc_feature   MCS (fragment): pBluescript multiple cloning site
  20612..20864   +  terminator     NOS terminator: nopaline synthase terminator and poly(A) signal
