[The description below was written by a language model from this plasmid's Addgene catalogue record and pLannotate feature annotations shown in this document.]
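Description:
pYPQAT42 is an all-in-one binary T-DNA vector of about 20.9 kb for adenine (A-to-G) base editing in monocot plants, delivered by Agrobacterium-mediated transformation. It is maintained in E. coli through a high-copy ColE1/pUC-type origin and in Agrobacterium through the pVS1 replicon (oriV, RepA and the StaA stability protein), with bacterial selection on kanamycin (aphA-3). The annotation also detects an IS5 transposase gene (insH10) in the backbone between the left border and KanR; the record does not comment on it.

Between the nopaline-type right and left border repeats lie three plant expression units. The first uses the maize ubiquitin (ZmUbi1) promoter to drive the editor, a fusion of the evolved E. coli deaminase TadA8e to the SpRY variant of Streptococcus pyogenes Cas9 carrying the D10A nickase mutation, with NLS and FLAG tags, terminated by the pea rbcS-E9 terminator. SpRY has a greatly relaxed PAM requirement, recorded here as a preference for NA or NG PAMs, which widens the range of targetable adenines.

The second unit places a second ZmUbi1 promoter upstream of a tRNA–stuffer–gRNA scaffold–tRNA array ending in the NOS terminator. The flanking tRNAs allow endogenous processing to release the sgRNA from a Pol II transcript. The stuffer between the first tRNA and the scaffold is a lac promoter/lacZα fragment, which presumably marks the site where a protospacer is cloned. The attB1, attB5 and attB2 sites are scars of the Gateway assembly.

The third unit, an enhanced CaMV 35S promoter driving hygromycin phosphotransferase with the CaMV poly(A) signal, selects transformed plant tissue. The associated publication presents the vector as part of a CRISPR toolbox for large-scale screens in plants.
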