Addgene plasmid #223414: pYPQAT42
Purpose: T-DNA vector for SpRY-D10A based A-to-G base editing for monocot plants; NA or NG PAM preference; SpRYD10A-ABE was driven by ZmUbi1 and the sgRNA was driven by ZmUbi1; Hygromycin for plants selection.
Depositing lab: Yiping Qi. Depositing organization: University of Maryland, College Park. Publication: A comprehensive all-in-one CRISPR toolbox for large-scale screens in plants. Cheng Y, Li G, Qi A, Mandlik R, Pan C, Wang D, Ge S, Qi Y. Plant Cell. 2025 Apr 9:koaf081. doi: 10.1093/plcell/koaf081. PubMed 40202185.
Backbone
  Vector backbone: pYPQ166-SpRY-ABE8e
  Vector type: Plant Expression, CRISPR
  Selectable markers: Hygromycin
Growth in bacteria
  Bacterial resistance: Kanamycin, 50 μg/mL
  Growth temperature: 37°C
  Growth strain: DH5alpha
  Copy number: High Copy
Gene/Insert
  Gene/Insert name: ZmUbi-ecTadA8e-SpRY-D10A-ZmUbi-gRNA scaffold-tRNA
  Tag / fusion protein: NLS; 3x FLAG
Terms and licenses: Academic/Nonprofit Terms; Industry Terms: Not Available to Industry
How to cite: pYPQAT42 was a gift from Yiping Qi (Addgene plasmid # 223414 ; http://n2t.net/addgene:223414 ; RRID:Addgene_223414)
